>Addgene plasmid #174948 | pMSR:MSMEG_0941:Dendra | addgene full sequence | sequence record 345866 | Addgene NGS Result
GAACAAGGGCCCCGAGGCATTCCTGGTGACCACGACGCAGGGCAACCGGCTGTCGAAGTCCGCGTTCACC
AAGTCGCTGAAGCGTGGCTACGCCAAGATCGGTCGGCCGGAACTCCGCATCCACGACCTCCGCGCTGTCG
GCGCTACGTTCGCCGCTCAGGCAGGTGCGACGACCAAGGAGCTGATGGCCCGTCTCGGTCACACGACTCC
TAGGATGGCGATGAAGTACCAGATGGCGTCTGAGGCCCGCGACGAGGCTATCGCTGAGGCGATGTCCAAG
CTGGCCAAGACCTCCTGAAACGCAAAAAGCCCCCCTCCCAAGGACACTGAGTCCTAAAGAGGGGGGTTTC
TTGTCAGTACGCGAAGAACCACGCCTGGCCGCGAGCGCCAGCACCGCCGCTCTGTGCGGAGACCTGGGCA
CCAGCCCCGCCGCCGCCAGGAGCATTGCCGTTCCCGCCAGAAATCTAGACGGTGACCACAACGCGCCCGC
TTTGATCGGGGACGTCGAAATATTGGATCGTCGGCACCGTCACGGCCGTGGGAGGCGGCACGATCCGCGA
CGTGATGATCGGCCGCATCCCCACGGTGCTGCGCAGTGAGCTCTACGCCATCCCGGCGTTGATCTGTGCG
TTCGCACGCACAGGCCCGGTGTGAGAAGGGTCTCTGACGAGCGGGAGAACTCCCTATCAGTGATAGAGTT
TGTCCTCCCTATCAGTGATAGATAGGCTTAAGGAGTAATACGACTCACTATAGGGAGAAGGAGGCCATTA
TGCGCCCCGCCATCAAGGTCGGCCTGTCCACGGCTTCCGTCTACCCGCTGAGAACCGAGGCGGCCTTCGA
GATCGCGGCACGCCTCGGCTACGACGGTGTCGAGCTGATGGTGTGGGCCGAATCGGTCAGCCAGGACATC
GACGCCGTCGAGAAACTGTCGGCGAACTACGGCGTCCCGGTGCTGTCGGTGCACGCGCCGTGTCTGCTGA
TCTCGCAACGCGTATGGGGCGCCAACCCGATCACCAAACTGGAGCGCAGTGTGTGCGCGGCCGAGCAGCT
CGGTGCGCAGACCGTCGTCGTCCACCCGCCGTTCCGGTGGCAGCGCCGCTACGCCGAGGGGTTCAGCGAG
CAGGTCGCCGAACTGGAGGCGGGCAGTGACGTCATGGTCGCCGTCGAGAACATGTTCCCCTTCCGTGCGG
ACCGGTTCTTCGGTGCGGGCCAGACCTCGATCGAGCGCATGCGCAAACGCGGGGGCAGGCCGGGACCGGG
CATCTCGGCGTTCGCGCCGTCCTACGACCCGCTGGACGGCAATCACGCGCACTACACGCTCGATCTGAGC
CACACTGCGACGGCAGGCACCGATGCGGTGGACATGGCGCGGCGCATGGGCGACGGGCTGGTGCATCTGC
ACCTGGCCGACGGCAACGGCGCCTCGACCGACGAGCACCTGGTTCCCGGCCGCGGCACACAGCCGGTCGC
CCAGGTGTGCCGGATGCTCGCCGAGAGTGATTTCGCCGGGCACGTGGTGCTGGAGGTGACCACGCAGACC
GCACGCACCAACGGCGAGCGTGAGGCGCTTCTGACCGAGTCGCTACAGTTCGCCCGCAAGCATCTGCTGC
GCAAGCTTGGTGCGGCCGCGGGCAACACGCCTGGCATCAATCTGATCAAGGAGGACATGCGTGTCAAGGT
GCATATGGAGGGCAACGTGAACGGTCACGCCTTCGTGATCGAGGGGGAGGGTAAGGGTAAGCCTTACGAA
GGGACCCAGACCGCCAACCTCACCGTCAAGGAGGGCGCCCCTCTCCCATTCTCGTACGATATCCTCACTA
CCGCGGTGCATTACGGGAACCGCGTGTTCACCAAGTACCCCGAGGATATCCCTGACTACTTCAAGCAGAG
CTTCCCGGAGGGATACTCCTGGGAGCGGACGATGACCTTCGAAGACAAGGGTATCTGTACGATCCGCAGC
GACATCTCGCTGGAAGGGGACTGTTTCTTCCAGAACGTCCGTTTCAAGGGGACCAACTTTCCGCCGAACG
GCCCGGTCATGCAGAAGAAGACCCTCAAGTGGGAGCCGAGCACGGAGAAGCTGCACGTTCGGGACGGCCT
CCTGGTCGGCAACATCAACATGGCGCTGCTGCTGGAAGGCGGCGGCCACTACCTATGCGACTTCAAGACC
ACGTACAAAGCGAAGAAGGTCGTCCAGCTGCCCGACGCGCACTTCGTGGACCACCGCATCGAAATCCTGG
GGAACGATTCGGACTACAACAAGGTCAAGTTGTACGAGCACGCTGTGGCACGCTATAGCCCGCTCCCGTC
GCAGGTCTGGTTCGAAGGCGGCGGCGGGGAGAACCTGTATTTCCAGGACTACAAGGACGACGACGACAAG
TGATTTAAATAACCCCTTGGGGCCTCTAAACGGGTCTTGAGGGGTTTTTTGTTAACTAGCGTACGATCGA
ATTCCTGCAGCTCACGGTAACTGATGCCGTATTTGCAGTACCAGCGTACGGCCCACAGAATGATGTCACG
CTGAAAATGCCGGCCTTTGAATGGGTTCATGTGCAGCTCCATCAGCAAAAGGGGATGATAAGTTTATCAC
CACCGACTATTTGCAACAGTGCCGTTGATCGTGCTATGATCGACTGATGTCATCAGCGGTGGAGTGCAAT
GTCGTGCAATACGAATGGCGAAAAGCCGAGCTCATCGGTCAGCTTCTCAACCTTGGGGTTACCCCCGGCG
GTGTGCTGCTGGTCCACAGCTCCTTCCGTAGCGTCCGGCCCCTCGAAGATGGGCCACTTGGACTGATCGA
GGCCCTGCGTGCTACGCTGGGTCCGGGAGGGACGCTCGTCATGCCCTCGTGGTCAGGTCTGGACGACGAG
CCGTTCGATCCTGCCACGTCGCCCGTTACACCGGACCTTGGAGTTGTCTCTGACACATTCTGGCGCCTGC
CAAATGTAAAGCGCAGCGCCCATCCATTTGCCTTTGCGGCAGCGGGGCCACAGGCAGAGCAGATCATCTC
TGATCCATTGCCCCTGCCACCTTACTCGCCTGCAAGCCCGGTCGCCCGTGTCCATGAACTCGATGGGCAG
GTACTTCTCCTCGGCGTGGGACACGATGCCAACACGACGCTGCATCTTGCCGAGTTGATGGCAAAGGTTC
CCTATGGGGTGCCGAGACACTGCACCATTCTTCAGGATGGCAAGTTGGTACGCGTCGATTATCTCGAGAA
TGACCACTGCTGTGAGCGCTTTGCCTTGGCGGACAGGTGGCTCAAGGAGAAGAGCCTTCAGAAGGAAGGT
CCAGTCGGTCATGCCTTTGCTCGGTTGATCCGCTCCCGCGACATTGTGGCGACAGCCCTGGGTCAACTGG
GCCGAGATCCGTTGATCTTCCTGCATCCGCCAGAGGCGGGATGCGAAGAATGCGATGCCGCTCGCCAGTC
GATTGGCTGAGCTCATGAGCGGAGAACGAGATGACGTTGGAGGGGCAAGGTCGCGCTGATTGCTGGGGCA
ACACGGGGGATCCACTAGTTCCATGAGCGTCAGACCCCGTAGAAAAGATCAAAGGATCTTCTTGAGATCC
TTTTTTTCTGCGCGTAATCTGCTGCTTGCAAACAAAAAAACCACCGCTACCAGCGGTGGTTTGTTTGCCG
GATCAAGAGCTACCAACTCTTTTTCCGAAGGTAACTGGCTTCAGCAGAGCGCAGATACCAAATACTGTCC
TTCTAGTGTAGCCGTAGTTAGGCCACCACTTCAAGAACTCTGTAGCACCGCCTACATACCTCGCTCTGCT
AATCCTGTTACCAGTGGCTGCTGCCAGTGGCGATAAGTCGTGTCTTACCGGGTTGGACTCAAGACGATAG
TTACCGGATAAGGCGCAGCGGTCGGGCTGAACGGGGGGTTCGTGCACACAGCCCAGCTTGGAGCGAACGA
CCTACACCGAACTGAGATACCTACAGCGTGAGCTATGAGAAAGCGCCACGCTTCCCGAGGGGAGAAAGGC
GGACAGGTATCCGGTAAGCGGCAGGGTCGGAACAGGAGAGCGCACGAGGGAGCTTCCAGGGGGAAACGCC
TGGTATCTTTATAGTCCTGTCGGGTTTCGCCACCTCTGACTTGAGCGTCGATTTTTGTGATGCTCGTCAG
GGGGGCGGAGCCTATGGAAAAACGCCAGCAACGCGGCCTTTTTACGGTTCCTGGCCTTTTGCTGGCCTTT
TGCTCACATGTTCTTTCCTGCGTTATCCCCTGATTCTGTGGATAACCGTATTACCGCCTTTGAGTGAGCT
GATACCGCTCGCCGCAGCCGAACGACCGAGCGCAACGCGTGCGGCCGCGGTACCCGGGGATCCTCTAGAG
TCGACCACCAAGGGCACCATCTCTGCTTGGGCCACCCCGTTGGCCGCAGCCAGCTCGCTGAGAGCCGTGA
ACGACAGGGCGAACGCCAGCCCGCCGACGGCGAGGGTTCCGACCGCTGCAACTCCCGGTGCAACCTTGTC
CCGGTCTATTCTCTTCACTGCACCAGCTCCAATCTGGTGTGAATGCCCCTCGTCTGTTCGCGCAGGCGGG
GGGCTCTATTCGTTTGTCAGCATCGAAAGTAGCCAGATCAGGGATGCGTTGCAACCGCGTATGCCCAGGT
CAGAAGAGTCGCACAAGAGTTGCAGACCCCTGGAAAGAAAAATGGCCAGAGGGCGAAAACACCCTCTGAC
CAGCGGAGCGGGCGACGGGAATCGAACCCGCGTAGCTAGTTTGGAAGAATGGGTGTCTGCCGACCACATA
TGGGCCGGTCAAGATAGGTTTTTACCCCCTCTCGGCTGCATCCTCTAAGTGGAAAGAAATTGCAGGTCGT
AGAAGCGCGTTGAAGCCTGAGAGTTGCACAGGAGTTGCAACCCGGTAGCCTTGTTCACGACGAGAGGAGA
CCTAGTTGGCACGTCGCGGATGGGGATCGCTGAAGACTCAGCGCAGCGGGAGGATCCAAGCCTCATACGT
CAACCCGCAGGACGGTGTGAGGTACTACGCGCTGCAGACCTACGACAACAAGATGGACGCCGAAGCCTGG
CTCGCGGGCGAGAAGCGGCTCATCGAGATGGAGACCTGGACCCCTCCACAGGACCGGGCGAAGAAGGCAG
CCGCCAGCGCCATCACGCTGGAGGAGTACACCCGGAAGTGGCTCGTGGAGCGCGACCTCGCAGACGGCAC
CAGGGATCTGTACAGCGGGCACGCGGAGCGCCGCATCTACCCGGTGCTAGGTGAAGTGGCGGTCACAGAG
ATGACGCCAGCTCTGGTGCGTGCGTGGTGGGCCGGGATGGGTAGGAAGCACCCGACTGCCCGCCGGCATG
CCTACAACGTCCTCCGGGCGGTGATGAACACAGCGGTCGAGGACAAGCTGATCGCAGAGAACCCGTGCCG
GATCGAGCAGAAGGCAGCCGATGAGCGCGACGTAGAGGCGCTGACGCCTGAGGAGCTGGACATCGTCGCC
GCTGAGATCTTCGAGCACTACCGGATCGCGGCATACATCCTGGCGTGGACGAGCCTCCGGTTCGGAGAGC
TGATCGAGCTTCGCCGCAAGGACATCGTGGACGACGGCATGACGATGAAGCTCCGGGTGCGCCGTGGCGC
TTCCCGCGTGGGGAACAAGATCGTCGTTGGCAACGCCAAGACCGTCCGGTCGAAGCGTCCTGTGACGGTT
CCGCCTCACGTCGCGGAGATGATCCGAGCGCACATGAAGGACCGTACGAAGAT
Features (pLannotate 1.2.2; 14 found; start..end, strand, type, name):
    357..461     -  CDS            32 (fragment): VG32_BPML5 - Protein predicted: Swiss-Prot protein existence level 4. From Mycobacterium phage L5 (Mycobacteriophage L5).
    517..621     +  CDS            Y4104_STRCO (fragment): Protein inferred from homology: Swiss-Prot protein existence level 3. From Streptomyces coelicolor (strain ATCC BAA-471 / A3(2) / M145).
    679..698     +  promoter       tight TRE promoter (fragment): Tet-responsive promoter PTight, consisting of seven tet operator sequences followed by the minimal CMV promoter
    705..722     +  promoter       tight TRE promoter (fragment): Tet-responsive promoter PTight, consisting of seven tet operator sequences followed by the minimal CMV promoter
    736..754     +  promoter       T7 promoter: promoter for bacteriophage T7 RNA polymerase
    770..1612    +  CDS            Y498_MYCTU: Experimental evidence at protein level: Swiss-Prot protein existence level 1. From Mycobacterium tuberculosis (strain ATCC 25618 / H37Rv).
   1634..2320    +  CDS            Dendra2: Dendra2 is a photoconvertible green fluorescent protein published in 2006, derived from Dendronephthya sp.. It has high acid sensitivity.
   2360..2380    +  CDS            FLAG (fragment): FLAG® epitope tag, followed by an enterokinase cleavage site
   2389..2431    +  terminator     T7 terminator (fragment): transcription terminator for bacteriophage T7 RNA polymerase
   2637..3437    +  CDS            ApmR: aminoglycoside 3-N-acetyltransferase type IV ; aac(3)IV; confers resistance to apramycin (Paget and Davies, 1996)
   3504..3521    -  misc_feature   MCS (fragment): pBluescript multiple cloning site
   3562..4150    +  rep_origin     ori: high-copy-number ColE1/pMB1/pBR322/pUC origin of replication
   4318..4346    +  misc_feature   MCS (fragment): pUC18/19 multiple cloning site
   4906..295     +  CDS            33 (across the origin): VINT_BPML5 - Also known as int. Protein inferred from homology: Swiss-Prot protein existence level 3. Integrase is necessary for integration of the phage into the host genome by site-specific recombination. From Mycobacterium phage L5 (Mycobacteriophage L5).
