[The description below was written by a language model from this plasmid's Addgene catalogue record and pLannotate feature annotations shown in this document.]
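Description:
pMSR:MSMEG_0941:Dendra is a 5.7 kb integrating mycobacterial expression vector built on the pMSR:Dendra backbone, part of a systematic resource of tagged Mycobacterium smegmatis genes. It is propagated in E. coli through a high-copy ColE1/pUC-type origin and selected with apramycin via the aac(3)IV acetyltransferase gene, a marker that also works in mycobacteria. The plasmid has no annotated mycobacterial replication origin. Instead it carries the mycobacteriophage L5 integrase gene, annotated spanning the sequence origin, together with adjacent L5 sequence. This allows site-specific, single-copy insertion at the chromosomal L5 attachment site.

The payload is the M. smegmatis open reading frame MSMEG_0941, which the annotation software matches to a homologous M. tuberculosis protein. It was inserted by ligation-independent cloning and is fused at its C terminus through a Gly-Ala linker to Dendra2, followed by a single FLAG epitope. Dendra2 is a green-to-red photoconvertible fluorescent protein. Expression in mycobacteria is driven by the pmycTetO promoter, a mycobacterial promoter containing tet operators. The short "tight TRE" hits in the feature table probably reflect these operator sequences rather than a mammalian promoter. The operators should allow tetracycline-dependent regulation in strains that supply a Tet repressor, but no repressor gene is annotated on the plasmid. A T7 promoter immediately upstream of the gene and a partial T7 terminator downstream of the FLAG tag allow the same fusion to be expressed in E. coli hosts that produce T7 RNA polymerase.

The stated purpose is production of a C-terminal fluorescent fusion. Such a fusion supports localisation of the protein in live mycobacteria, and the FLAG tag allows immunodetection or affinity capture.
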