Addgene plasmid #174948: pMSR:MSMEG_0941:Dendra
Purpose: C-term fluorescent fusion
Depositing lab: Keith Derbyshire & Joseph Wade. Depositing organization: Wadsworth Center, New York State Department of Health. Publication: A Mycobacterial Systems Resource for the Research Community. Judd JA, Canestrari J, Clark R, Joseph A, Lapierre P, Lasek-Nesselquist E, Mir M, Palumbo M, Smith C, Stone M, Upadhyay A, Wirth SE, Dedrick RM, Meier CG, Russell DA, Dills A, Dove E, Kester J, Wolf ID, Zhu J, Rubin ER, Fortune S, Hatfull GF, Gray TA, Wade JT, Derbyshire KM. mBio. 2021 Mar 2;12(2). pii: mBio.02401-20. doi: 10.1128/mBio.02401-20. PubMed 33653882.
Backbone
  Vector backbone: pMSR:Dendra
  Vector type: Bacterial Expression ; Integrating Mycobacterial Expression Vector attL5. T7 expression in E. coli
Growth in bacteria
  Bacterial resistance: Apramycin, 25 μg/mL
  Growth temperature: 37°C
  Growth strain: DH5alpha
  Copy number: High Copy
Gene/Insert
  Gene/Insert name: MSMEG_0941
  Species: M. smegmatis
  Promoter: pmycTetO
  Tag / fusion protein: Gly-Ala Linker/Dendra2/1x Flag Tag (C terminal on insert)
  Cloning method: Ligation Independent Cloning
  Sequencing primers: 5′ TGATAGAGTTTGTCCTCCCTATCAG; 3′ TCCATATGCACCTTGACACG
Resource information
  A portion of this plasmid was derived from a plasmid made by: CP000480.1
Terms and licenses: Academic/Nonprofit Terms; Industry Terms: Not Available to Industry
Depositor comments: 5' cloning site: AseI (destroyed), 3' cloning site: HindIII (not destroyed)
How to cite: pMSR:MSMEG_0941:Dendra was a gift from Keith Derbyshire & Joseph Wade (Addgene plasmid # 174948 ; http://n2t.net/addgene:174948 ; RRID:Addgene_174948)
