>Addgene plasmid #174948 | pMSR:MSMEG_0941:Dendra | depositor partial sequence | sequence record 339342 | partial
ATGCGCCCCGCCATCAAGGTCGGCCTGTCCACGGCTTCCGTCTACCCGCTGAGAACCGAGGCGGCCTTCG
AGATCGCGGCACGCCTCGGCTACGACGGTGTCGAGCTGATGGTGTGGGCCGAATCGGTCAGCCAGGACAT
CGACGCCGTCGAGAAACTGTCGGCGAACTACGGCGTCCCGGTGCTGTCGGTGCACGCGCCGTGTCTGCTG
ATCTCGCAACGCGTATGGGGCGCCAACCCGATCACCAAACTGGAGCGCAGTGTGTGCGCGGCCGAGCAGC
TCGGTGCGCAGACCGTCGTCGTCCACCCGCCGTTCCGGTGGCAGCGCCGCTACGCCGAGGGGTTCAGCGA
GCAGGTCGCCGAACTGGAGGCGGGCAGTGACGTCATGGTCGCCGTCGAGAACATGTTCCCCTTCCGTGCG
GACCGGTTCTTCGGTGCGGGCCAGACCTCGATCGAGCGCATGCGCAAACGCGGGGGCAGGCCGGGACCGG
GCATCTCGGCGTTCGCGCCGTCCTACGACCCGCTGGACGGCAATCACGCGCACTACACGCTCGATCTGAG
CCACACTGCGACGGCAGGCACCGATGCGGTGGACATGGCGCGGCGCATGGGCGACGGGCTGGTGCATCTG
CACCTGGCCGACGGCAACGGCGCCTCGACCGACGAGCACCTGGTTCCCGGCCGCGGCACACAGCCGGTCG
CCCAGGTGTGCCGGATGCTCGCCGAGAGTGATTTCGCCGGGCACGTGGTGCTGGAGGTGACCACGCAGAC
CGCACGCACCAACGGCGAGCGTGAGGCGCTTCTGACCGAGTCGCTACAGTTCGCCCGCAAGCATCTGCTG
CGC
